>Addgene plasmid #215147 | pLVX-TetOne-FFSS-Cyclin D1 (T286A) | addgene full sequence | sequence record 428714 | Addgene NGS Result
TGGAAGGGCTAATTCACTCCCAAAGAAGACAAGATATCCTTGATCTGTGGATCTACCACACACAAGGCTA
CTTCCCTGATTAGCAGAACTACACACCAGGGCCAGGGGTCAGATATCCACTGACCTTTGGATGGTGCTAC
AAGCTAGTACCAGTTGAGCCAGATAAGGTAGAAGAGGCCAATAAAGGAGAGAACACCAGCTTGTTACACC
CTGTGAGCCTGCATGGGATGGATGACCCGGAGAGAGAAGTGTTAGAGTGGAGGTTTGACAGCCGCCTAGC
ATTTCATCACGTGGCCCGAGAGCTGCATCCGGAGTACTTCAAGAACTGCTGATATCGAGCTTGCTACAAG
GGACTTTCCGCTGGGGACTTTCCAGGGAGGCGTGGCCTGGGCGGGACTGGGGAGTGGCGAGCCCTCAGAT
CCTGCATATAAGCAGCTGCTTTTTGCCTGTACTGGGTCTCTCTGGTTAGACCAGATCTGAGCCTGGGAGC
TCTCTGGCTAACTAGGGAACCCACTGCTTAAGCCTCAATAAAGCTTGCCTTGAGTGCTTCAAGTAGTGTG
TGCCCGTCTGTTGTGTGACTCTGGTAACTAGAGATCCCTCAGACCCTTTTAGTCAGTGTGGAAAATCTCT
AGCAGTGGCGCCCGAACAGGGACTTGAAAGCGAAAGGGAAACCAGAGGAGCTCTCTCGACGCAGGACTCG
GCTTGCTGAAGCGCGCACGGCAAGAGGCGAGGGGCGGCGACTGGTGAGTACGCCAAAAATTTTGACTAGC
GGAGGCTAGAAGGAGAGAGATGGGTGCGAGAGCGTCAGTATTAAGCGGGGGAGAATTAGATCGCGATGGG
AAAAAATTCGGTTAAGGCCAGGGGGAAAGAAAAAATATAAATTAAAACATATAGTATGGGCAAGCAGGGA
GCTAGAACGATTCGCAGTTAATCCTGGCCTGTTAGAAACATCAGAAGGCTGTAGACAAATACTGGGACAG
CTACAACCATCCCTTCAGACAGGATCAGAAGAACTTAGATCATTATATAATACAGTAGCAACCCTCTATT
GTGTGCATCAAAGGATAGAGATAAAAGACACCAAGGAAGCTTTAGACAAGATAGAGGAAGAGCAAAACAA
AAGTAAGACCACCGCACAGCAAGCGGCCGGCCGCTGATCTTCAGACCTGGAGGAGGAGATATGAGGGACA
ATTGGAGAAGTGAATTATATAAATATAAAGTAGTAAAAATTGAACCATTAGGAGTAGCACCCACCAAGGC
AAAGAGAAGAGTGGTGCAGAGAGAAAAAAGAGCAGTGGGAATAGGAGCTTTGTTCCTTGGGTTCTTGGGA
GCAGCAGGAAGCACTATGGGCGCAGCGTCAATGACGCTGACGGTACAGGCCAGACAATTATTGTCTGGTA
TAGTGCAGCAGCAGAACAATTTGCTGAGGGCTATTGAGGCGCAACAGCATCTGTTGCAACTCACAGTCTG
GGGCATCAAGCAGCTCCAGGCAAGAATCCTGGCTGTGGAAAGATACCTAAAGGATCAACAGCTCCTGGGG
ATTTGGGGTTGCTCTGGAAAACTCATTTGCACCACTGCTGTGCCTTGGAATGCTAGTTGGAGTAATAAAT
CTCTGGAACAGATTTGGAATCACACGACCTGGATGGAGTGGGACAGAGAAATTAACAATTACACAAGCTT
AATACACTCCTTAATTGAAGAATCGCAAAACCAGCAAGAAAAGAATGAACAAGAATTATTGGAATTAGAT
AAATGGGCAAGTTTGTGGAATTGGTTTAACATAACAAATTGGCTGTGGTATATAAAATTATTCATAATGA
TAGTAGGAGGCTTGGTAGGTTTAAGAATAGTTTTTGCTGTACTTTCTATAGTGAATAGAGTTAGGCAGGG
ATATTCACCATTATCGTTTCAGACCCACCTCCCAACCCCGAGGGGACCCGACAGGCCCGAAGGAATAGAA
GAAGAAGGTGGAGAGAGAGACAGAGACAGATCCATTCGATTAGTGAACGGATCTCGACGGTATCGCCTTT
AAAAGAAAAGGGGGGATTGGGGGGTACAGTGCAGGGGAAAGAATAGTAGACATAATAGCAACAGACATAC
AAACTAAAGAATTACAAAAACAAATTACAAAAATTCAAAATTTTCGGGTTTATTACAGGGACAGCAGAGA
TCCAGTTTATCGACTTAACTTGTTTATTGCAGCTTATAATGGTTACAAATAAGGCAATAGCATCACAAAT
TTCACAAATAAGGCATTTTTTTCACTGCATTCTAGTTTTGGTTTGTCCAAACTCATCAATGTATCTTATC
ATGTCTGGATCTCAAATCCCTCGGAAGCTGCGCCTGTCTTAGGTTGGAGTGATACATTTTTATCACTTTT
ACCCGTCTTTGGATTAGGCAGTAGCTCTGACGGCCCTCCTGTCTTAGGTTAGTGAAAAATGTCACTCTCT
TACCCGTCATTGGCTGTCCAGCTTAGCTCGCAGGGGAGGTGGTCTGGATCCGCCGGCACCGGTTCAGATG
TCCACGTCCCGCACGTCGGTGGGTGCGCAAGCCAGGTCCACCTCCTCCTCCTCCTCTTCCTCCTCCTCGG
CGGCCTTGGGGTCCATGTTCTGCTGGGCCTGGCGCAGGCTTGACTCCAGCAGGGCTTCGATCTGCTCCTG
GCAGGCCCGGAGGCAGTCTGGGTCACACTTGATCACTCTGGAGAGGAAGCGTGTGAGGCGGTAGTAGGAC
AGGAAGTTGTTGGGGCTCCTCAGGTTCAGGCCTTGCACTGCGGCCACCACGCTCCCCGCTGCCACCATGG
AGGGCGGATTGGAAATGAACTTCACATCTGTGGCACAGAGGGCAACGAAGGTCTGCGCGTGTTTGCGGAT
GATCTGTTTGTTCTCCTCCGCCTCTGGCATTTTGGAGAGGAAGTGTTCAATGAAATCGTGCGGGGTCATT
GCGGCCAGGTTCCACTTGAGCTTGTTCACCAGGAGCAGCTCCATTTGCAGCAGCTCCTCGGGCCGGATGG
AGTTGTCGGTGTAGATGCACAGCTTCTCGGCCGTCAGGGGGATGGTCTCCTTCATCTTAGAGGCCACGAA
CATGCAAGTGGCCCCCAGCAGCTGCAGGCGGCTCTTTTTCACGGGCTCCAGCGACAGGAAGCGGTCCAGG
TAGTTCATGGCCAGCGGGAAGACCTCCTCCTCGCACTTCTGTTCCTCGCAGACCTCCAGCATCCAGGTGG
CGACGATCTTCCGCATGGACGGCAGGACCTCCTTCTGCACACATTTGAAGTAGGACACCGAGGGCGCGCA
GGTCTCCTCCGCCTTCAGCATGGCCCGCAGCACCCGGTCGTTGAGGAGGTTGGCATCGGGGTACGCGCGG
CGGATGGTTTCCACTTCGCAGCACAGGAGCTGGTGTTCGCTGCTGGATCCAGCTCCTTTCTCGAACTGCG
GGTGGCTCCAGCTTCCTCCTCCGCTGCCTCCGCCGCTTCCTCCTCCCTTCTCGAACTGAGGGTGGCTCCA
GCTGGCGGCCGACCCTTTATCATCATCATCTTTATAATCCCCAGATCCTGGTACCTTGTCATCGTCGTCC
TTGTAGTCCATGGTGAATTCTTTACGAGGGTAGGAAGTGGTACGGAAAGTTGGTATAAGACAAAAGTGTT
GTGGAATTGAAGTTTACTCAAAAAATCAGCACTCTTTTATAGGCGCCCTGGTTTACATAAGCAAAGCTTA
TACGTTCTCTATCACTGATAGGGAGTAAACTGGATATACGTTCTCTATCACTGATAGGGAGTAAACTGTA
GATACGTTCTCTATCACTGATAGGGAGTAAACTGGTCATACGTTCTCTATCACTGATAGGGAGTAAACTC
CTTATACGTTCTCTATCACTGATAGGGAGTAAAGTCTGCATACGTTCTCTATCACTGATAGGGAGTAAAC
TCTTCATACGTTCTCTATCACTGATAGGGAGTAAACTCGAGGTGATAATTCCACGGGGTTGGGGTTGCGC
CTTTTCCAAGGCAGCCCTGGGTTTGCGCAGGGACGCGGCTGCTCTGGGCGTGGTTCCGGGAAACGCAGCG
GCGCCGACCCTGGGTCTCGCACATTCTTCACGTCCGTTCGCAGCGTCACCCGGATCTTCGCCGCTACCCT
TGTGGGCCCCCCGGCGACGCTTCCTGCTCCGCCCCTAAGTCGGGAAGGTTCCTTGCGGTTCGCGGCGTGC
CGGACGTGACAAACGGAAGCCGCACGTCTCACTAGTACCCTCGCAGACGGACAGCGCCAGGGAGCAATGG
CAGCGCGCCGACCGCGATGGGCTGTGGCCAATAGCGGCTGCTCAGCAGGGCGCGCCGAGAGCAGCGGCCG
GGAAGGGGCGGTGCGGGAGGCGGGGTGTGGGGCGGTAGTGTGGGCCCTGTTCCTGCCCGCGCGGTGTTCC
GCATTCTGCAAGCCTCCGGAGCGCACGTCGGCAGTCGGCTCCCTCGTTGACCGAATCACCGACCTCTCTC
CCCAGGGGGATCATCGAATTACCATGTCTAGACTGGACAAGAGCAAAGTCATAAACTCTGCTCTGGAATT
ACTCAATGGAGTCGGTATCGAAGGCCTGACGACAAGGAAACTCGCTCAAAAGCTGGGAGTTGAGCAGCCT
ACCCTGTACTGGCACGTGAAGAACAAGCGGGCCCTGCTCGATGCCCTGCCAATCGAGATGCTGGACAGGC
ATCATACCCACTCCTGCCCCCTGGAAGGCGAGTCATGGCAAGACTTTCTGCGGAACAACGCCAAGTCATA
CCGCTGTGCTCTCCTCTCACATCGCGACGGGGCTAAAGTGCATCTCGGCACCCGCCCAACAGAGAAACAG
TACGAAACCCTGGAAAATCAGCTCGCGTTCCTGTGTCAGCAAGGCTTCTCCCTGGAGAACGCACTGTACG
CTCTGTCCGCCGTGGGCCACTTTACACTGGGCTGCGTATTGGAGGAACAGGAGCATCAAGTAGCAAAAGA
GGAAAGAGAGACACCTACCACCGATTCTATGCCCCCACTTCTGAAACAAGCAATTGAGCTGTTCGACCGG
CAGGGAGCCGAACCTGCCTTCCTTTTCGGCCTGGAACTAATCATATGTGGCCTGGAGAAACAGCTAAAGT
GCGAAAGCGGCGGGCCGACCGACGCCCTTGACGATTTTGACTTAGACATGCTCCCAGCCGATGCCCTTGA
CGACTTTGACCTTGATATGCTGCCTGCTGACGCTCTTGACGATTTTGACCTTGACATGCTCCCCGGGTAA
ACGCGCGAATGTGTGTCAGTTAGGGTGTGGAAAGTCCCCAGGCTCCCCAGCAGGCAGAAGTATGCAAAGC
ATGCATCTCAATTAGTCAGCAACCAGGTGTGGAAAGTCCCCAGGCTCCCCAGCAGGCAGAAGTATGCAAA
GCATGCATCTCAATTAGTCAGCAACCATAGTCCCGCCCCTAACTCCGCCCATCCCGCCCCTAACTCCGCC
CAGTTCCGCCCATTCTCCGCCCCATGGCTGACTAATTTTTTTTATTTATGCAGAGGCCGAGGCCGCCTCG
GCCTCTGAGCTATTCCAGAAGTAGTGAGGAGGCTTTTTTGGAGGCCTAGGCTTTTGCAAAACGCGACCAT
GACCGAGTACAAGCCCACGGTGCGCCTCGCCACCCGCGACGACGTCCCCCGGGCCGTACGCACCCTCGCC
GCCGCGTTCGCCGACTACCCCGCCACGCGCCACACCGTCGACCCGGACCGCCACATCGAGCGGGTCACCG
AGCTGCAAGAACTCTTCCTCACGCGCGTCGGGCTCGACATCGGCAAGGTGTGGGTCGCGGACGACGGCGC
CGCGGTGGCGGTCTGGACCACGCCGGAGAGCGTCGAAGCGGGGGCGGTGTTCGCCGAGATCGGCCCGCGC
ATGGCCGAGTTGAGCGGTTCCCGGCTGGCCGCGCAGCAACAGATGGAAGGCCTCCTGGCGCCGCACCGGC
CCAAGGAGCCCGCGTGGTTCCTGGCCACCGTCGGCGTCTCGCCCGACCACCAGGGCAAGGGTCTGGGCAG
CGCCGTCGTGCTCCCCGGAGTGGAGGCGGCCGAGCGCGCCGGGGTGCCCGCCTTCCTGGAGACCTCCGCG
CCCCGCAACCTCCCCTTCTACGAGCGGCTCGGCTTCACCGTCACCGCCGACGTCGAGGTGCCCGAAGGAC
CGCGCACCTGGTGCATGACCCGCAAGCCCGGTGCCTGAACGCGTCTGGAACAATCAACCTCTGGATTACA
AAATTTGTGAAAGATTGACTGGTATTCTTAACTATGTTGCTCCTTTTACGCTATGTGGATACGCTGCTTT
AATGCCTTTGTATCATGCTATTGCTTCCCGTATGGCTTTCATTTTCTCCTCCTTGTATAAATCCTGGTTG
CTGTCTCTTTATGAGGAGTTGTGGCCCGTTGTCAGGCAACGTGGCGTGGTGTGCACTGTGTTTGCTGACG
CAACCCCCACTGGTTGGGGCATTGCCACCACCTGTCAGCTCCTTTCCGGGACTTTCGCTTTCCCCCTCCC
TATTGCCACGGCGGAACTCATCGCCGCCTGCCTTGCCCGCTGCTGGACAGGGGCTCGGCTGTTGGGCACT
GACAATTCCGTGGTGTTGTCGGGGAAGCTGACGTCCTTTCCATGGCTGCTCGCCTGTGTTGCCACCTGGA
TTCTGCGCGGGACGTCCTTCTGCTACGTCCCTTCGGCCCTCAATCCAGCGGACCTTCCTTCCCGCGGCCT
GCTGCCGGCTCTGCGGCCTCTTCCGCGTCTTCGCCTTCGCCCTCAGACGAGTCGGATCTCCCTTTGGGCC
GCCTCCCCGCCTGGAATTAATTCTGCAGTCGAGACCTAGAAAAACATGGAGCAATCACAAGTAGCAATAC
AGCAGCTACCAATGCTGATTGTGCCTGGCTAGAAGCACAAGAGGAGGAGGAGGTGGGTTTTCCAGTCACA
CCTCAGGTACCTTTAAGACCAATGACTTACAAGGCAGCTGTAGATCTTAGCCACTTTTTAAAAGAAAAGA
GGGGACTGGAAGGGCTAATTCACTCCCAACGAAGACAAGATATCCTTGATCTGTGGATCTACCACACACA
AGGCTACTTCCCTGATTAGCAGAACTACACACCAGGGCCAGGGGTCAGATATCCACTGACCTTTGGATGG
TGCTACAAGCTAGTACCAGTTGAGCCAGATAAGGTAGAAGAGGCCAATAAAGGAGAGAACACCAGCTTGT
TACACCCTGTGAGCCTGCATGGGATGGATGACCCGGAGAGAGAAGTGTTAGAGTGGAGGTTTGACAGCCG
CCTAGCATTTCATCACGTGGCCCGAGAGCTGCATCCGGAGTACTTCAAGAACTGCTGATATCGAGCTTGC
TACAAGGGACTTTCCGCTGGGGACTTTCCAGGGAGGCGTGGCCTGGGCGGGACTGGGGAGTGGCGAGCCC
TCAGATCCTGCATATAAGCAGCTGCTTTTTGCCTGTACTGGGTCTCTCTGGTTAGACCAGATCTGAGCCT
GGGAGCTCTCTGGCTAACTAGGGAACCCACTGCTTAAGCCTCAATAAAGCTTGCCTTGAGTGCTTCAAGT
AGTGTGTGCCCGTCTGTTGTGTGACTCTGGTAACTAGAGATCCCTCAGACCCTTTTAGTCAGTGTGGAAA
ATCTCTAGCAGTAGTAGTTCATGTCATCTTATTATTCAGTATTTATAACTTGCAAAGAAATGAATATCAG
AGAGTGAGAGGCCTTGACATTGCTAGCGTTTACCGTCGACCTCTAGCTAGAGCTTGGCGTAATCATGGTC
ATAGCTGTTTCCTGTGTGAAATTGTTATCCGCTCACAATTCCACACAACATACGAGCCGGAAGCATAAAG
TGTAAAGCCTGGGGTGCCTAATGAGTGAGCTAACTCACATTAATTGCGTTGCGCTCACTGCCCGCTTTCC
AGTCGGGAAACCTGTCGTGCCAGCTGCATTAATGAATCGGCCAACGCGCGGGGAGAGGCGGTTTGCGTAT
TGGGCGCTCTTCCGCTTCCTCGCTCACTGACTCGCTGCGCTCGGTCGTTCGGCTGCGGCGAGCGGTATCA
GCTCACTCAAAGGCGGTAATACGGTTATCCACAGAATCAGGGGATAACGCAGGAAAGAACATGTGAGCAA
AAGGCCAGCAAAAGGCCAGGAACCGTAAAAAGGCCGCGTTGCTGGCGTTTTTCCATAGGCTCCGCCCCCC
TGACGAGCATCACAAAAATCGACGCTCAAGTCAGAGGTGGCGAAACCCGACAGGACTATAAAGATACCAG
GCGTTTCCCCCTGGAAGCTCCCTCGTGCGCTCTCCTGTTCCGACCCTGCCGCTTACCGGATACCTGTCCG
CCTTTCTCCCTTCGGGAAGCGTGGCGCTTTCTCATAGCTCACGCTGTAGGTATCTCAGTTCGGTGTAGGT
CGTTCGCTCCAAGCTGGGCTGTGTGCACGAACCCCCCGTTCAGCCCGACCGCTGCGCCTTATCCGGTAAC
TATCGTCTTGAGTCCAACCCGGTAAGACACGACTTATCGCCACTGGCAGCAGCCACTGGTAACAGGATTA
GCAGAGCGAGGTATGTAGGCGGTGCTACAGAGTTCTTGAAGTGGTGGCCTAACTACGGCTACACTAGAAG
AACAGTATTTGGTATCTGCGCTCTGCTGAAGCCAGTTACCTTCGGAAAAAGAGTTGGTAGCTCTTGATCC
GGCAAACAAACCACCGCTGGTAGCGGTGGTTTTTTTGTTTGCAAGCAGCAGATTACGCGCAGAAAAAAAG
GATCTCAAGAAGATCCTTTGATCTTTTCTACGGGGTCTGACGCTCAGTGGAACGAAAACTCACGTTAAGG
GATTTTGGTCATGAGATTATCAAAAAGGATCTTCACCTAGATCCTTTTAAATTAAAAATGAAGTTTTAAA
TCAATCTAAAGTATATATGAGTAAACTTGGTCTGACAGTTACCAATGCTTAATCAGTGAGGCACCTATCT
CAGCGATCTGTCTATTTCGTTCATCCATAGTTGCCTGACTCCCCGTCGTGTAGATAACTACGATACGGGA
GGGCTTACCATCTGGCCCCAGTGCTGCAATGATACCGCGAGACCCACGCTCACCGGCTCCAGATTTATCA
GCAATAAACCAGCCAGCCGGAAGGGCCGAGCGCAGAAGTGGTCCTGCAACTTTATCCGCCTCCATCCAGT
CTATTAATTGTTGCCGGGAAGCTAGAGTAAGTAGTTCGCCAGTTAATAGTTTGCGCAACGTTGTTGCCAT
TGCTACAGGCATCGTGGTGTCACGCTCGTCGTTTGGTATGGCTTCATTCAGCTCCGGTTCCCAACGATCA
AGGCGAGTTACATGATCCCCCATGTTGTGCAAAAAAGCGGTTAGCTCCTTCGGTCCTCCGATCGTTGTCA
GAAGTAAGTTGGCCGCAGTGTTATCACTCATGGTTATGGCAGCACTGCATAATTCTCTTACTGTCATGCC
ATCCGTAAGATGCTTTTCTGTGACTGGTGAGTACTCAACCAAGTCATTCTGAGAATAGTGTATGCGGCGA
CCGAGTTGCTCTTGCCCGGCGTCAATACGGGATAATACCGCGCCACATAGCAGAACTTTAAAAGTGCTCA
TCATTGGAAAACGTTCTTCGGGGCGAAAACTCTCAAGGATCTTACCGCTGTTGAGATCCAGTTCGATGTA
ACCCACTCGTGCACCCAACTGATCTTCAGCATCTTTTACTTTCACCAGCGTTTCTGGGTGAGCAAAAACA
GGAAGGCAAAATGCCGCAAAAAAGGGAATAAGGGCGACACGGAAATGTTGAATACTCATACTCTTCCTTT
TTCAATATTATTGAAGCATTTATCAGGGTTATTGTCTCATGAGCGGATACATATTTGAATGTATTTAGAA
AAATAAACAAATAGGGGTTCCGCGCACATTTCCCCGAAAAGTGCCACCTGACGTCGACGGATCGGGAGAT
CAACTTGTTTATTGCAGCTTATAATGGTTACAAATAAAGCAATAGCATCACAAATTTCACAAATAAAGCA
TTTTTTTCACTGCATTCTAGTTGTGGTTTGTCCAAACTCATCAATGTATCTTATCATGTCTGGATCAACT
GGATAACTCAAGCTAACCAAAATCATCCCAAACTTCCCACCCCATACCCTATTACCACTGCCAATTACCT
GTGGTTTCATTTACTCTAAACCTGTGATTCCTCTGAATTATTTTCATTTTAAAGAAATTGTATTTGTTAA
ATATGTACTACAAACTTAGTAGT
Features (pLannotate 1.2.2; 27 found; start..end, strand, type, name):
    377..634     +  LTR            5' LTR (truncated): truncated 5' long terminal repeat (LTR) from HIV-1
    681..806     +  misc_feature   HIV-1 Ψ: packaging signal of human immunodeficiency virus type 1
    790..1128    +  CDS            HIV-1 gag (fragment): gag protein from human immunodeficiency virus 1; gag
   1303..1536    +  misc_feature   RRE: The Rev response element (RRE) of HIV-1 allows for Rev-dependent mRNA export from the nucleus to the cytoplasm.
   1913..2013    +  CDS            Rev (fragment): human immunodeficiency virus 1 (HIV-1) Rev protein; rev; enhances nuclear export of unspliced and incompletely spliced viral mRNAs
   2028..2143    +  misc_feature   cPPT/CTS: central polypurine tract and central termination sequence of HIV-1 (lacking the first T)
   2187..2321    +  polyA_signal   SV40 poly(A) signal: SV40 polyadenylation signal
   2517..3398    -  CDS            CCND1: CCND1_HUMAN - Also known as BCL1, PRAD1. Experimental evidence at protein level: Swiss-Prot protein existence level 1. Regulatory component of the cyclin D1-CDK4 (DC) complex that phosphorylates and inhibits members of the retinoblastoma (RB) protein family including RB1 and regulates the cell-cycle during G(1)/S transition. Phosphorylation of RB1 allows dissociation of the transcription factor E2F from the RB/E2F complex and the subsequent transcription of E2F target genes which are responsible for the progression through the G(1) phase. Hypophosphorylates RB1 in early G(1) phase. Cyclin D-CD
   3421..3440    -  CDS            Strep-Tag II (fragment): peptide that binds Strep-Tactin®, an engineered form of streptavidin
   3555..3575    -  CDS            FLAG (fragment): FLAG® epitope tag, followed by an enterokinase cleavage site
   3591..3958    -  promoter       TRE3GS promoter: 3rd-generation Tet-responsive promoter that can be activated by binding of Tet-On® 3G, modified to eliminate binding sites for endogenous mammalian transcription factors
   3975..4485    +  promoter       hPGK promoter: human phosphoglycerate kinase 1 promoter
   4504..5250    +  CDS            Tet-On® 3G: modified rtTA protein that binds tightly to promoters containing the tet operator in the presence of doxycycline
   5261..5590    +  promoter       SV40 promoter: SV40 enhancer and early promoter
   5599..6198    +  CDS            PuroR: puromycin N-acetyltransferase; pac from Streptomyces alboniger; confers resistance to puromycin
   6212..6800    +  misc_feature   WPRE: woodchuck hepatitis virus posttranscriptional regulatory element
   6817..7335    +  CDS            nef (fragment): NEF_HV1BR - Experimental evidence at protein level: Swiss-Prot protein existence level 1. Extracellular Nef protein targets CD4(+) T-lymphocytes for apoptosis by interacting with CXCR4 surface receptors (PubMed:14990729). From Human immunodeficiency virus type 1 group M subtype B (isolate BRU/LAI) (HIV-1).
   7383..7640    +  LTR            5' LTR (truncated): truncated 5' long terminal repeat (LTR) from HIV-1
   7792..7808    -  protein_bind   lac operator: The lac repressor binds to the lac operator to inhibit transcription in E. coli. This inhibition can be relieved by adding lactose or isopropyl-β-D-thiogalactopyranoside (IPTG). lac repressor encoded by lacI
   7816..7846    -  promoter       lac promoter: promoter for the E. coli lac operon
   7861..7882    -  protein_bind   CAP binding site: CAP binding activates transcription in the presence of cAMP. E. coli catabolite activator protein
   7895..7987    -  CDS            lacI (fragment): lac repressor; lacI; The lac repressor binds to the lac operator to inhibit transcription in E. coli. This inhibition can be relieved by adding lactose or isopropyl-β-D-thiogalactopyranoside (IPTG).
   8170..8758    -  rep_origin     ori: high-copy-number ColE1/pMB1/pBR322/pUC origin of replication
   8929..9789    -  CDS            AmpR: β-lactamase; bla; confers resistance to ampicillin, carbenicillin, and related antibiotics
   9790..9894    -  promoter       AmpR promoter: bla
   9942..10076   +  polyA_signal   SV40 poly(A) signal: SV40 polyadenylation signal
  10243..329     +  CDS            nef (fragment) (across the origin): NEF_HV1BR - Experimental evidence at protein level: Swiss-Prot protein existence level 1. Extracellular Nef protein targets CD4(+) T-lymphocytes for apoptosis by interacting with CXCR4 surface receptors (PubMed:14990729). From Human immunodeficiency virus type 1 group M subtype B (isolate BRU/LAI) (HIV-1).
