[The description below was written by a language model from this plasmid's Addgene catalogue record and pLannotate feature annotations shown in this document.]
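Description:
pLVX-TetOne-FFSS-Cyclin D1 (T286A) is a doxycycline-inducible, all-in-one lentiviral expression plasmid built on the pLVX-TetOne-Puro backbone for use in mammalian cells. In bacteria it is maintained through a high-copy ColE1/pUC-type origin and selected with ampicillin via the β-lactamase gene. The lentiviral portion is flanked by HIV-1 LTR sequences and contains the Ψ packaging signal with a gag fragment, the Rev response element for Rev-dependent nuclear export of the genomic RNA, the cPPT/CTS element, and a WPRE upstream of the 3' LTR, which enhances transcript expression.

The payload is human CCND1 (cyclin D1) carrying the T286A substitution, fused at its N terminus to an FFSS tag (two FLAG epitopes followed by two Strep-tag II motifs), which is suited to detection and affinity purification of the protein. This cassette sits in reverse orientation relative to the viral genome: the TRE3GS Tet-responsive promoter drives the tagged cyclin on the minus strand, with an SV40 polyadenylation signal positioned at its end. Facing the opposite way, the human PGK promoter constitutively expresses the Tet-On 3G transactivator, which binds TRE3GS only in the presence of doxycycline, so both regulator and response element are delivered on one vector. A downstream SV40 promoter drives puromycin N-acetyltransferase for selection of transduced cells. According to the record, the construct is used for inducible expression of FFSS-cyclin D1 (T286A) in mammalian cells, and it comes from a study of a CDK-independent role of D-type cyclins in regulating DNA mismatch repair. The record does not state the functional consequence of the T286A mutation.
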