Addgene plasmid #215147: pLVX-TetOne-FFSS-Cyclin D1 (T286A)
Purpose: Expresses FFSS-Cyclin D1 (T286A) in mammalian cells from an inducible lentiviral vector.
Depositing lab: Michele Pagano. Depositing organization: NYU Grossman School of Medicine. Publication: CDK-independent role of D-type cyclins in regulating DNA mismatch repair. Rona G, Miwatani-Minter B, Zhang Q, Goldberg HV, Kerzhnerman MA, Howard JB, Simoneschi D, Lane E, Hobbs JW, Sassani E, Wang AA, Keegan S, Laverty DJ, Piett CG, Pongor LS, Xu ML, Andrade J, Thomas A, Sicinski P, Askenazi M, Ueberheide B, Fenyo D, Nagel ZD, Pagano M. Mol Cell. 2024 Feb 29:S1097-2765(24)00129-1. doi: 10.1016/j.molcel.2024.02.010. PubMed 38458201.
Backbone
  Vector backbone: pLVX-TetOne-Puro
  Backbone manufacturer: Takara Bio
  Vector type: Mammalian Expression, Lentiviral
  Selectable markers: Puromycin
Growth in bacteria
  Bacterial resistance: Ampicillin, 100 μg/mL
  Growth temperature: 37°C
  Growth strain: NEB Stable
  Copy number: High Copy
Gene/Insert
  Gene/Insert name: CCND1 (alt name: BCL1)
  Species: H. sapiens (human)
  Mutation: With T286A mutation.
  Entrez Gene: CCND1 (a.k.a. BCL1, D11S287E, PRAD1, U21B31)
  Promoter: TRE3GS
  Tag / fusion protein: FFSS (FLAG-FLAG-STREP-STREP) (N terminal on insert)
  Cloning method: Unknown
  Sequencing primers: 5′ TRE3GS_FWR; 3′ TetONE_REV
Terms and licenses: Academic/Nonprofit Terms; Industry Terms: Not Available to Industry
How to cite: pLVX-TetOne-FFSS-Cyclin D1 (T286A) was a gift from Michele Pagano (Addgene plasmid # 215147 ; http://n2t.net/addgene:215147 ; RRID:Addgene_215147)
